>Addgene plasmid #15780 | pDEST17-UbE2A | addgene full sequence | sequence record 137834 | Addgene NGS Result
TAATACGACTCACTATAGGGAGACCACAACGGTTTCCCTCTAGAAATAATTTTGTTTAACTTTAAGAAGG
AGATATACATATGCGGGGTTCTCATCATCATCATCATCATGGTATGGCTAGCATGACTGGTGGACAGCAA
ATGGGTCGGGATCTGTACGACGATGACGATAAGGATCCGAGCTCGAGATCTGCAGATCAAACAAGTTTGT
ACAAAAAAGCAGGCTCCGCGGCCGCCCCCTTCACCATGTCCACCCCGGCTCGGCGGCGCCTCATGCGGGA
CTTCAAGAGGTTGCAGGAGGATCCTCCAGCCGGAGTCAGCGGGGCTCCGTCCGAGAACAACATAATGGTG
TGGAACGCGGTCATTTTCGGGCCTGAAGGGACCCCGTTTGAGGATGGAACATTTAAACTTACAATAGAAT
TCACTGAAGAATATCCAAATAAACCACCTACAGTTAGATTTGTCTCTAAGATGTTCCATCCAAATGTCTA
TGCAGATGGTAGTATATGTCTGGACATACTTCAGAACCGTTGGAGTCCAACCTATGATGTGTCTTCCATT
CTAACATCCATACAGTCTCTGTTGGATGAACCCAATCCCAATAGTCCAGCAAACAGCCAGGCTGCTCAGC
TGTACCAGGAGAACAAACGGGAATATGAAAAGCGTGTTTCTGCAATAGTAGAACAAAGCTGGCGTGATTG
TTGACTCGAGAAGGGTGGGCGCGCCGACCCAGCTTTCTTGTACAAAGTGGTTCGATCTGGTACCATGGAA
TTCGAAGCTTGATCCGGCTGCTAACAAAGCCCGAAAGGAAGCTGAGTTGGCTGCTGCCACCGCTGAGCAA
TAACTAGCATAACCCCTTGGGGCCTCTAAACGGGTCTTGAGGGGTTTTTTGCTGAAAGGAGGAACTATAT
CCGGATCTGGCGTAATAGCGAAGAGGCCCGCACCGATCGCCCTTCCCAACAGTTGCGCAGCCTGAATGGC
GAATGGG
[124 nt withheld, positions 988-1111]
C
[91 nt withheld, positions 1113-1203]
A
[49 nt withheld, positions 1205-1253]
CCTTTGACGTTGGAGTCCACGTTCTTT
[37 nt withheld, positions 1281-1317]
ACCCTATCTCGGTCTATTCTTTTGATTTATAAGGGATTTTGCCGATTTCGGCCTATTGGTTAAAAAATGA
GCTGATTTAACAAAAATTTAACGCGAATTTTAACAAAATATTAACGCTTACAATTTAGGTGGCACTTTTC
GGGGAAATGTGCGCGGAACCCCTATTTGTTTATTTTTCTAAATACATTCAAATATGTATCCGCTCATGAG
ACAATAACCCTGATAAATGCTTCAATAATATTGAAAAAGGAAGAGTATGAGTATTCAACATTTCCGTGTC
GCCCTTATTCCCTTTTTTGCGGCATTTTGCCTTCCTGTTTTTGCTCACCCAGAAACGCTGGTGAAAGTAA
AAGATGCTGAAGATCAGTTGGGTGCACGAGTGGGTTACATCGAACTGGATCTCAACAGCGGTAAGATCCT
TGAGAGTTTTCGCCCCGAAGAACGTTTTCCAATGATGAGCACTTTTAAAGTTCTGCTATGTGGCGCGGTA
TTATCCCGTATTGACGCCGGGCAAGAGCAACTCGGTCGCCGCATACACTATTCTCAGAATGACTTGGTTG
AGTACTCACCAGTCACAGAAAAGCATCTTACGGATGGCATGACAGTAAGAGAATTATGCAGTGCTGCCAT
AACCATGAGTGATAACACTGCGGCCAACTTACTTCTGACAACGATCGGAGGACCGAAGGAGCTAACCGCT
TTTTTGCACAACATGGGGGATCATGTAACTCGCCTTGATCGTTGGGAACCGGAGCTGAATGAAGCCATAC
CAAACGACGAGCGTGACACCACGATGCCTGTAGCAATGGCAACAACGTTGCGCAAACTATTAACTGGCGA
ACTACTTACTCTAGCTTCCCGGCAACAATTAATAGACTGGATGGAGGCGGATAAAGTTGCAGGACCACTT
CTGCGCTCGGCCCTTCCGGCTGGCTGGTTTATTGCTGATAAATCTGGAGCCGGTGAGCGTGGGTCTCGCG
GTATCATTGCAGCACTGGGGCCAGATGGTAAGCCCTCCCGTATCGTAGTTATCTACACGACGGGGAGTCA
GGCAACTATGGATGAACGAAATAGACAGATCGCTGAGATAGGTGCCTCACTGATTAAGCATTGGTAACTG
TCAGACCAAGTTTACTCATATATACTTTAGATTGATTTAAAACTTCATTTTTAATTTAAAAGGATCTAGG
TGAAGATCCTTTTTGATAATCTCATGACCAAAATCCCTTAACGTGAGTTTTCGTTCCACTGAGCGTCAGA
CCCCGTAGAAAAGATCAAAGGATCTTCTTGAGATCCTTTTTTTCTGCGCGTAATCTGCTGCTTGCAAACA
AAAAAACCACCGCTACCAGCGGTGGTTTGTTTGCCGGATCAAGAGCTACCAACTCTTTTTCCGAAGGTAA
CTGGCTTCAGCAGAGCGCAGATACCAAATACTGTTCTTCTAGTGTAGCCGTAGTTAGGCCACCACTTCAA
GAACTCTGTAGCACCGCCTACATACCTCGCTCTGCTAATCCTGTTACCAGTGGCTGCTGCCAGTGGCGAT
AAGTCGTGTCTTACCGGGTTGGACTCAAGACGATAGTTACCGGATAAGGCGCAGCGGTCGGGCTGAACGG
GGGGTTCGTGCACACAGCCCAGCTTGGAGCGAACGACCTACACCGAACTGAGATACCTACAGCGTGAGCT
ATGAGAAAGCGCCACGCTTCCCGAAGGGAGAAAGGCGGACAGGTATCCGGTAAGCGGCAGGGTCGGAACA
GGAGAGCGCACGAGGGAGCTTCCAGGGGGAAACGCCTGGTATCTTTATAGTCCTGTCGGGTTTCGCCACC
TCTGACTTGAGCGTCGATTTTTGTGATGCTCGTCAGGGGGGCGGAGCCTATGGAAAAACGCCAGCAACGC
GGCCTTTTTACGGTTCCTGGCCTTTTGCTGGCCTTTTGCTCACATGTTCTTTCCTGCGTTATCCCCTGAT
TCTGTGGATAACCGTATTACCGCCTTTGAGTGAGCTGATACCGCTCGCCGCAGCCGAACGACCGAGCGCA
GCGAGTCAGTGAGCGAGGAAGCGGAAGAGCGCCCAATACGCAAACCGCCTCTCCCCGCGCGTTGGCCGAT
TCATTAATGCAGGATCTCGATCCCGCGAAAT
Features (pLannotate 1.2.2; 16 found; start..end, strand, type, name):
      1..19      +  promoter       T7 promoter: promoter for bacteriophage T7 RNA polymerase
     51..73      +  RBS            RBS: efficient ribosome binding site from bacteriophage T7 gene 10 (Olins and Rangwala, 1989)
     93..113     +  CDS            capTEV™ (fragment): composite tag for in vivo biotinylation, TEV protease cleavage, and 6xHis tagging
    114..146     +  CDS            T7 tag (gene 10 leader): leader peptide from bacteriophage T7 gene 10 promotes efficient translation in E. coli
    150..173     +  CDS            Xpress™ tag: Xpress™ epitope tag, including an enterokinase recognition and cleavage site
    201..225     +  protein_bind   attB1: mutant version of attB; recombination site for the Gateway® BP reaction BP Clonase™
    246..701     +  CDS            UBE2A: UBE2A_HUMAN - Also known as RAD6A. Experimental evidence at protein level: Swiss-Prot protein existence level 1. Accepts ubiquitin from the E1 complex and catalyzes its covalent attachment to other proteins. In association with the E3 enzyme BRE1 (RNF20 and/or RNF40), it plays a role in transcription regulation by catalyzing the monoubiquitination of histone H2B at 'Lys- 120' to form H2BK120ub1. H2BK120ub1 gives a specific tag for epigenetic transcriptional activation, elongation by RNA polymerase II, telomeric silencing, and is also a prerequisite for H3K4me and H3K79me formation. In vitro ca
    727..751     -  protein_bind   attB2: mutant version of attB; recombination site for the Gateway® BP reaction BP Clonase™
    787..836     +  CDS            SET1 (fragment): solubility-enhancement tag derived from T7 phage gene 10B
    844..891     +  terminator     T7 terminator: transcription terminator for bacteriophage T7 RNA polymerase
    917..983     +  CDS            lacZα (fragment): LacZα fragment of β-galactosidase; lacZ fragment
    988..1416    +  rep_origin     f1 ori (sequence partly withheld): f1 bacteriophage origin of replication; arrow indicates direction of (+) strand synthesis
   1469..1573    +  promoter       AmpR promoter: bla
   1574..2434    +  CDS            AmpR: β-lactamase; bla; confers resistance to ampicillin, carbenicillin, and related antibiotics
   2605..3193    +  rep_origin     ori: high-copy-number ColE1/pMB1/pBR322/pUC origin of replication
   3376..3429    +  CDS            lacI (fragment): lac repressor; lacI; The lac repressor binds to the lac operator to inhibit transcription in E. coli. This inhibition can be relieved by adding lactose or isopropyl-β-D-thiogalactopyranoside (IPTG).
