[The description below was written by a language model from this plasmid's Addgene catalogue record and pLannotate feature annotations shown in this document.]
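Description:
pDEST17-UbE2A is a bacterial expression plasmid carrying the human ubiquitin-conjugating enzyme UBE2A (also known as RAD6A or HHR6A), made by Gateway recombination into what the catalogue lists as the pDEST17 destination vector. The coding region of roughly 460 bp sits between attB1 and attB2 sites, the scars left by the recombination reaction. It is transcribed from a bacteriophage T7 promoter with the T7 gene 10 ribosome binding site upstream and a T7 terminator downstream, so expression requires an E. coli host that supplies T7 RNA polymerase. The catalogue records an N-terminal His tag contributed by the backbone. The feature table supports a 6xHis-containing leader, detected as a fragment match to a composite tag. It also annotates a T7 gene 10 leader peptide and an Xpress epitope with an enterokinase cleavage site between the start of translation and attB1.

Propagation in E. coli relies on a ColE1/pUC-type origin and ampicillin selection through β-lactamase, and an f1 origin is also present. Short fragments matching lacZα, lacI and a T7 gene 10B solubility tag are annotated, but these appear to be backbone remnants rather than functional units.

The record is not fully consistent. The sequenced plasmid is 3,448 nt, whereas the catalogue gives a 4,900 bp backbone plus insert. The extra leader tags and f1 origin are not typical of pDEST17, and the entry says low copy while the annotated origin is described as high copy. The actual backbone may therefore differ from the one named.

The construct suits production and affinity purification of recombinant His-tagged UBE2A for in vitro biochemistry. The associated publication studied how different ubiquitin E1 activating enzymes charge E2 enzymes.
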