Addgene plasmid #15780: pDEST17-UbE2A
Depositing lab: Wade Harper. Depositing organization: Harvard Medical School. Publication: Dual E1 activation systems for ubiquitin differentially regulate E2 enzyme charging. Jin J, Li X, Gygi SP, Harper JW. Nature. 2007 Jun 28. 447(7148):1135-8. 10.1038/nature05902 PubMed 17597759.
Backbone
  Vector backbone: pDEST17
  Backbone manufacturer: Invitrogen
  Backbone size w/o insert (bp): 4900
  Vector type: Bacterial Expression
Growth in bacteria
  Bacterial resistance: Ampicillin, 100 μg/mL
  Growth temperature: 37°C
  Growth strain: DH5alpha
  Copy number: Low Copy
Gene/Insert
  Gene/Insert name: Ubiquitin conjugating enzyme UbE2A (alt name: UbE2A)
  Species: H. sapiens (human)
  Insert size (bp): 459
  GenBank ID: NM_003336
  Entrez Gene: UBE2A (a.k.a. HHR6A, MRXS30, MRXSN, RAD6A, UBC2)
  Tag / fusion protein: His (N terminal on backbone)
  Cloning method: Gateway Cloning
  Sequencing primers: 5′ T7
Terms and licenses: Academic/Nonprofit Terms; Industry Terms: Not Available to Industry
How to cite: pDEST17-UbE2A was a gift from Wade Harper (Addgene plasmid # 15780 ; http://n2t.net/addgene:15780 ; RRID:Addgene_15780)
