>Addgene plasmid #15780 | pDEST17-UbE2A | depositor partial sequence | sequence record 8333 | Author sequence
ATGTCCACCCCGGCTCGGCGGCGCCTCATGCGGGACTTCAAGAGGTTGCAGGAGGATCCTCCAGCCGGAG
TCAGCGGGGCTCCGTCCGAGAACAACATAATGGTGTGGAACGCGGTCATTTTCGGGCCTGAAGGGACCCC
GTTTGAGGATGGAACATTTAAACTTACAATAGAATTCACTGAAGAATATCCAAATAAACCACCTACAGTT
AGATTTGTCTCTAAGATGTTCCATCCAAATGTCTATGCAGATGGTAGTATATGTCTGGACATACTTCAGA
ACCGTTGGAGTCCAACCTATGATGTGTCTTCCATTCTAACATCCATACAGTCTCTGTTGGATGAACCCAA
TCCCAATAGTCCAGCAAACAGCCAGGCTGCTCAGCTGTACCAGGAGAACAAACGGGAATATGAAAAGCGT
GTTTCTGCAATAGTAGAACAAAGCTGGCGTGATTGTTGA
