>Addgene plasmid #15780 | pDEST17-UbE2A | addgene partial sequence | sequence record 22239 | T7 5'-TAATACGACTCACTATAGGG-3'
GCGGGGTTCTCATCATCATCATCATCATGGTATGGCTAGCATGACTGGTGGACAGCAAATGGGTCGGGAT
CTGTACGACGATGACGATAAGGATCCGAGCTCGAGATCTGCAGATCAAACAAGTTTGTACAAAAAAGCAG
GCTCCGCGGCCGCCCCCTTCACCATGTCCACCCCGGCTCGGCGGCGCCTCATGCGGGACTTCAAGAGGTT
GCAGGAGGATCCTCCAGCCGGAGTCAGCGGGGCTCCGTCCGAGAACAACATAATGGTGTGGAACGCGGTC
ATTTTCGGGCCTGAAGGGACCCCGTTTGAGGATGGAACATTTAAACTTACAATAGAATTCACTGAAGAAT
ATCCAAATAAACCACCTACAGTTAGATTTGTCTCTAAGATGTTCCATCCAAATGTCTATGCAGATGGTAG
TATATGTCTGGACATACTTCAGAACCGTTGGAGTCCAACCTATGATGTGTCTTCCATTCTAACATCCATA
CAGTCTCTGTTGGATGAACCCAATCCCAATAGTCCAGCAAACAGCCAGGCTGCTCAGCTGTACCAGGAGA
ACAAACGGGAATATGAAAAGCGTGTTTCTGCAAT
